Addgene plasmid #223447: pEY100
Purpose: lad-2 fluorescent neural reporter driving nuclear mNeptune2.5 expression (refer to NeuroPAL paper for expression)
Depositing lab: Oliver Hobert & Eviatar Yemini. Depositing organization: Columbia University. Publication: NeuroPAL: A Multicolor Atlas for Whole-Brain Neuronal Identification in C. elegans. Yemini E, Lin A, Nejatbakhsh A, Varol E, Sun R, Mena GE, Samuel ADT, Paninski L, Venkatachalam V, Hobert O. Cell. 2021 Jan 7;184(1):272-288.e11. doi: 10.1016/j.cell.2020.12.012. Epub 2020 Dec 29. PubMed 33378642.
Backbone
  Vector backbone: pPD95.62
  Vector type: Worm Expression
Growth in bacteria
  Bacterial resistance: Ampicillin, 100 μg/mL
  Growth temperature: 37°C
  Growth strain: DH5alpha
  Copy number: Unknown
Gene/Insert
  Gene/Insert name: lad-2
  Species: C. elegans (nematode)
  Entrez Gene: lad-2 (a.k.a. CELE_Y54G2A.25)
  Cloning method: Gibson Cloning
Terms and licenses: Academic/Nonprofit Terms; Industry Terms: Not Available to Industry
How to cite: pEY100 was a gift from Oliver Hobert & Eviatar Yemini (Addgene plasmid # 223447 ; http://n2t.net/addgene:223447 ; RRID:Addgene_223447)
