[The description below was written by a language model from this plasmid's Addgene catalogue record and pLannotate feature annotations shown in this document.]
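Description:
pEY100 is a C. elegans expression plasmid built on the pPD95.62 backbone, one of the standard worm reporter vectors, and assembled by Gibson cloning. It is maintained in E. coli through a high-copy ColE1/pUC-type origin and selected with ampicillin via the β-lactamase gene and its native promoter. The annotation also picks up backbone remnants that have no role in the worm: short lacZα, lacI, rop and bom fragments, together with a CAP binding site, lac promoter and lac operator.

The payload is a transcriptional reporter in which regulatory sequence from the C. elegans gene lad-2 drives the far-red fluorescent protein mNeptune2.5. The feature table does not annotate the lad-2 sequence itself. However, roughly the first 5 kb of the 9,487 nt record carry no called features, and this region lies directly upstream of the fluorophore, so it is the likely location of the lad-2 promoter fragment; its exact boundaries are not stated. The catalogue describes the reporter as nuclear, but no nuclear localisation signal is annotated. A short stretch just before the mNeptune2.5 coding sequence matches the start of a worm-optimised GFP and probably reflects leader sequence retained from the parent vector. A fragment matching aex-5 downstream of the reporter falls where a 3' UTR would be expected, though the record does not identify a terminator.

The plasmid is one of the reporters from the NeuroPAL project, which combines neuron-type-specific promoters with spectrally distinct fluorophores to give each C. elegans neuron an identifiable colour code for whole-brain imaging. The specific neurons labelled by the lad-2 driver are not listed in the record, which refers to the publication for them.
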