Features (pLannotate 1.2.2; 13 found; start..end, strand, type, name):
   5112..5130    -  CDS            lacZα (fragment): LacZα fragment of β-galactosidase; lacZ fragment
   5285..5335    +  CDS            mEGFP (fragment): monomeric enhanced GFP, optimized with synthetic introns for expression in C. elegans
   5342..6172    +  CDS            mNeptune2.5: mNeptune2.5 is a basic (constitutively fluorescent) red fluorescent protein published in 2014, derived from Entacmaea quadricolor. It is reported to be a rapidly-maturing monomer with moderate acid sensitivity.
   6769..6921    +  CDS            aex-5 (fragment): AEX5_CAEEL - Also known as kpc-3 From Caenorhabditis elegans.
   7049..7084    +  CDS            rop (fragment): Rop protein, which maintains plasmids at low copy number; rop
   7186..7285    +  misc_feature   bom (fragment): basis of mobility region from pBR322
   7383..7487    +  promoter       AmpR promoter: bla
   7488..8348    +  CDS            AmpR: β-lactamase; bla; confers resistance to ampicillin, carbenicillin, and related antibiotics
   8519..9107    +  rep_origin     ori: high-copy-number ColE1/pMB1/pBR322/pUC origin of replication
   9290..9382    +  CDS            lacI (fragment): lac repressor; lacI; The lac repressor binds to the lac operator to inhibit transcription in E. coli. This inhibition can be relieved by adding lactose or isopropyl-β-D-thiogalactopyranoside (IPTG).
   9395..9416    +  protein_bind   CAP binding site: CAP binding activates transcription in the presence of cAMP. E. coli catabolite activator protein
   9431..9461    +  promoter       lac promoter: promoter for the E. coli lac operon
   9469..9485    +  protein_bind   lac operator: The lac repressor binds to the lac operator to inhibit transcription in E. coli. This inhibition can be relieved by adding lactose or isopropyl-β-D-thiogalactopyranoside (IPTG). lac repressor encoded by lacI
>Addgene plasmid #223447 | pEY100 | addgene full sequence | sequence record 441801 | Addgene NGS Result
TCACACAGGAAACAGCTATGACCATGATTACGCCAAGCTGTAAGTTTAAACATGATCTTACTAACTAACT
ATTCTCATTTAAATTTTCAGAGCTTAAAAATGGCTGAAATCACTCACAACGATGGATACGCTAACAACTT
GGAAATGAAATAAGCTTGCATGCACTAGTTGGAGAACCGTCCTAAGTGGCCTGAGAGGTAGGCGTAGGTT
GCATTTTATTAGGTAGGTATTCATTGCCTGGTAGGCAAGCGTAGGCATCCTTGAAGGCAGGCATAAGGTA
CTTTGTAGGCAAACATAAAATTCATTCTCGCCGCTTTGAAGTTGGCGTAGGCATTATTTGCAGGCTGTAT
AGGTAGGCTTAGGCTCCGTTTCAGGGCGTTGGTTTCCTTGAATGCAAGTATTGGTTGAAATAGAGGCGAA
CATAGGTTGCCTAGGTCGTGTTGGGTGCGTTGTAGGCACATATTGGTTGCCTAGTAGGCAGGTAGGTGCC
AGTTGTTTGATAGGCGTAGGCTGCCCAATAGGCAGGCAGGCATTTCCGTGCCTCAGCTTGCACCCCATTT
TTCCAAATTTCCTTCAATTTCCATACAATTTCACAATACCCAAACCACTAATCAGAAAAAATTCCCTCAT
CACCCAAAAGGTGTGAACCATTTCTCCTAAAACTCCGTCCACACACTCCTTACATGTCCATCTGTTGTTA
TGAGTTCACACAACGGGTGAGCTAATCGAATCGAAGAGAGAGAGTCCCTTTGGAATGCCCCCTCCTCCCC
ATTTTCCTTATCCACCACCAGTACCACTACCCGGGCGGTCTCTAACTCAATTGGGCACCCCCCCCCCTTA
GGCCGCCCATTTTGCGTGGAATTATCAATGTGTGTATGTGTCGTCTCCATTTGGTTTTCATGGTTTCATC
GAGCCGCCCCTGATGTTTCTCTCTGTGTGAATTTTTGATAATGTTAACGGGAAGGGGCATAATGTTTTTG
TGGATAATAAATGAGTCCAGGGTGTTGAGAAATTAGAGTAGAATTTTTAGCCATTTTTTGCTGTGTTCCA
CTAACGTTTTCAAAATTTTGAAAAAATCCTTTTGGCGCGAAATTCAAATTTCATCGCTACATCCATTTAA
GGGAAGTTCGAAGTTCAATTGTTTCTCTAAAAATTTTGGGTGGGAGCTTCAAATTTCGATATTTTTGAGG
GGAAAATATTCACTCGATTTTAATTTTCTTGAATTTTTGAAGGAAAATTTGATTTTTAGAATTTTTATTT
TGTTCCAAAAGTCTTGACGAGCTCAAAATTAAAGTTAATTTTTTTTTCATAATTGAGCCGCAAAATTAAA
ACAAAATTAAATAAGATTAAAGGCGCGTAATTGGAATTACATTTTTTAAAAGGTGGAAATTAAAATTCAA
AATTTATTTATTTTAACTAAAAATTAACCGCAGAAGTTCTTATGCTAAATTTTCCAGAAAAAAAAATCCA
GAATTCAAGCTTGAACAGTTCTTAAAAAGTATCATTTTGGAGCTTTACTCAAAATTTAAACATTTGAAGA
AAAAACAATATTTTGTTTTAATTCCGACGGAAGTTTAAAAAAATTACGATCCCTACCTACCTACTCCCAC
CTACTCCTACCTGCCTGCCTACCTTCCTACCTGCGTACCTACCTGCCTTCCTACCTACCTACCTACATAC
CTACCTACCTTCCTACCTTCCTATCTACCTTCCTTCCTACCTACTAGATTTTTTTTTGCCTATTTAGGTA
TATACCCCAATGCCACCCTCTGGACCCATTCTATTAGCTCCCTTACCCGGTTTTATGACTCATTTCCCTC
TTTTTTTTCTGCTGACCCAATCCGAAGGCTACCCACATTTTGTAATTGCTCCGTCTGATTTTTGCCGCCG
TCTTTCTTTTCACTCCTCCAATATTTTCCGATTTAAACCGGTTTTTATGTCCTTTCCGGGGCGGCTCATC
CCCTGGTTCTTCCCACACTCATTTTCTATTCATCAGTGTCGGTGAGAGGGTACAAGTAATTACCCACTAC
TAGGTGGCCTAGCTACTTTTTATGGGGTCCCCCACCCCACGTTGCAACACATACACAAATGAGTTGAGTA
GAAAGAAGACATGAAAAGGAAGTCGAGAATGGACCCGCAAACAGTGAATTGTACTTCCGATTGATGCGAA
TTTCACAGAGAAGACTTGATGATGACGCTGTGCTTTGCGGCGGCGGCTATAGATAAAACTGCAACATTTT
GGAGCCGCTTCCTTTTGTTTTGAACACAGGCTTAGAGCCGGACGGGCTCTTTGGAACTGCTCAACTGTTC
AAAATTTAAAACTTTTCATCAGTTGCGTTATTTATTTGCGTCCGACCAAATATCGCAAACAAGTTGCCGG
TTGCCGAAAAGTTGCCGAAACTTTTTGGGTTCGGCAATTTCGGCAATTGCCGGTTGCCGAAATTTTTAGA
GTTCGGCAATTTCGGCAATTGCCGATATCAATGTCAAACATTTTGAAGCTCAGAAAAAATCATACAGAAA
GCCTGAAAAATGCTAAAATCTAAAACGCTCAAAAATATGATTTCAAGGAAAATTTTAAAACCTAGTTGCC
GGTTGCCGAAACATTTTGGGCTCGACAACTTCGGCAATTACCGGTTGCCGAAAATCTCGGTTACCGCACA
TCCCGGTACCTACTTTTCTACCGTATTAAAATTATCAATTATTGGACTAAATTTTGAAAAATTCTAGAAG
TTTTTATTTCAATTTTGAGCCAAAAAACTGGGAAACTCTGTTTTACGAGTTTTTGGAAGCCCGGGTTCAA
AAAATGTTTCTTCCGGTTTTATGATCAAATTATGTTTGAAATATTTATATTTTTGAATATTGTATTTTGT
TCACAGCTGCACCTCGTAGAAACGTTCTTTAAAATTTTTTGGCGGAATTTTTCAGAAAATTTTTGAGTTT
TTGGGGTGTGAAAATTTTCTGGAAGCTTCGTGAGAAACCTATAAAAATTGACACATTTTTTCTCAATTCT
CGATAAATTAAAAAAATTCTCGAAACAAAAAAATGTCCTTCATCTACTTTTTCACATTTTCAAGAGCATT
AAAATTTTGCAACTCTGGAAAAATCCACTGTTTCAGTAATTTTACAAGCTTCTTGCCATATATGTGGTGT
TAGAGCGTCCGATTTCGGTTTGATCTACGTAGATCTACAAAAATTGCGGGAGAAGAGACACAGGGTTATC
AACTGATTTCGCTGACGTCACAATTTTTGCGCAAAAATTCCCGCATTTTTTGTAGATCAAACCGTAATGG
GACAGTCTGGCCCACCATGCGTATATTTTTATCCGAAATTTTATCTCTCCAAAAATAAAAGCAATCTTTT
TTTCTAAAATTTCCAAAATCCCAAAAACTCGCCACTTGAAAATAGTTTCATTGTCCATCATCAACATCAG
TTCCCTCTCTCCTCAAAACTAGAATAGCAGATGATAGTCTGCCTCATCTTTTTCCATGCCATCTCCAGTC
ATCGTCTTCCTGTAGGGCCCCCCTCCTGTGTCTCTGCGTCTCTTCGTCTCCCCTACTCTCTCACTTCCTG
ATTGGCTCGATTGTCCATGACGCCGAGGATAAGACAAGATTTTTTCTTGTGCAATTTCTGTGACTTCTGG
GACCAAAAAAATATCGGAGCCACTGCAGGCGATGTTTTTCTGTTTACTTTGTACTTTTTGTTTTGATTTT
TCTGAAAAAATTACCGAAAATACTTTATTTTTTATTATTCCGAAACGACGTTTTTCCGATCGAGAGCAGT
TTTTTTTGTAGATTTTTGATTATTTTGAAAAGGTTTTTGGGATCGGAAATTTTTTAGTCAAGCTTAAAAT
TTTTTTTAAGTGTTGGTGTAGATTTACGGGGTCTAAAAGTGTGAAAAAAAATTCAGAAAATAAAAGTTCC
AAAAAAATTCAAAACTATCACCCAGACACAAAATTTAGCGATTTTCCCTTCAAAACTACAGTACCTCGGG
TCTCGAAGCGACAATTTTTGATATTTTTTTTATTACATGCAAGAAGGTGTGCGCCTTTACAAAGTACTGT
AGTTTCAATTTTTCTTTTCGAGTTTTCATGCATAGTTTTTCACATGATTTTTTATTTTCTATAATATTTA
AGTTTTTAAATGAATAAACATATTTTTGCTTGAGAAACTATAAAAATTGGCAAATTTCGAAACTACATCG
TTTCGAGACCAGGGACTGTATTTTTAGAGCGAAAATTCTGGAAATTTTCAACTGGAAATTTTCTCTTTTT
CTTAATTTAGGAGGACCCTAAAAAAAGAGTATTCTTAAAATTTCAAAAAATAAAAAATATATCCCTCATT
TCGGCTTGATCTACGTTGATCTACAAAAAATGCGGGAGAAGAGACGCAGAGTTCTCAAGAACTTGCTGAC
GTCACATTTTCAGGGCAAAAAACTCCCGCATTTTTTGTAGATCAAACCGTAATGGGACAGCCTGGCACCA
CGTGCCCTAGATTAATCAAAGATTTTAAGAAAAATCCGCTCCAGGAGCATTTCTAAAGACTACTTAAATA
CGTGGTGTCAGGCTGTCTCATTACAGCTTAATCTACAAAAAATGCGGGAATATTTTTCCAGAAAAGTTGT
GACGTCAGCACAGCAGTGCAAAATCAGATGAGATGTCTGCGTCTCAGCTCCCGCATTTTTCGAAGATCAA
AACGAAATGGGACTTTCTGACTCCACGTGCTTACAGAGTGTTCACCATTTTCTCCAATATTCGATCACCC
TCATGCACCATGCCATTCCCCCCTCTTCACCCCCCGTTTCCCAAATACCAGACGGGCTCCAATTTCTGTC
AATGATTTGCATCTCATTGACATTCGCCCCGCGGACACTCCATAATCATACCCCCGCCCCGTGACTCCGC
CTCCTTTTTCGTTATTTGATTAATTTCGAACATTTTAGACTGCCTGCCTATAATGCATCATATCCTGAGA
CGTCGGTAGATTTTTGGTAGCAGACTTTTTTTTTGGATTTTTCCAACAGGATCCCCGGGATTGGCCAAAG
GACCCAAAGGTATGTTTCGAATGATACTAACATAACATAGAACATTTTCAGGAGGACCCTTGGAGGGTAC
CGGTTTTCCCAGTCACGACGCGTGGTACCGAGCTCAGAAAAAATGACCGCTCCAAAGAAGAAACGCAAAG
TACCGAGCTCAGAAAAAATGACGGCACCTAAAAAGAAACGCAAAGTACCGGTCGCCGAGAAGACAGCCCC
AAAAAAGAAGCGTAAAGTTCCACGCGTCATGGGAGTAAGTTTAAACAGTTCGGTACTAACTAACCATACA
TATTTAAATTTTCAGCGCGCTGTCTCCAAGGGAGAGGAGCTCATCAAGGAGAACATGCACACCAAGCTCT
ACATGGAGGGAACCGTCAACAACCACCACTTCAAGTGCACCCACGAAGGGGAGGGCAAGCCCTACGAGGG
CACCCAGACCAACAGGATTAAGGTGGTGGAGGGAGGCCCCCTGCCGTTCGCATTCGACATCCTGGCCACC
TGCTTTATGTACGGGAGCAAGACCTTCATCAACCACACCCAAGGAATCCCAGACTTCTTCAAGCAATCCT
TCGTAAGTTTAAACATGATTTTACTAACTAACTAATCTGATTTAAATTTTCAGCCTGAGGGCTTCACATG
GGAGAGAGTCACCACATACGAAGACGGGGGCGTGCTTACCGTTACCCAGGACACCAGCCTCCAGGACGGC
TGCTTGATCTACAACGTCAAGCTCAGAGGGGTGAACTTCCCATCCAACGGCCCTGTGATGCAGAAGAAAA
CACTCGGCTGGGAGGCCAGTACCGAGACCCTGTACCCCGCTGACGGCGGCCTGGAAGGCAGATGCGACAT
GGCCCTGAAGCTCGTGGGCGGGGGCCACCTGCACTGCAACCTGAAGACCACATACAGATCCAAGAAACCC
GCTAAGAACCTCAAGATGCCAGGAGTAAGTTTAAACATATATATACTAACTAACCCTGATTATTTAAATT
TTCAGGTCTACTTTGTGGACCGCAGACTGGAAAGAATCAAGGAGGCCGACAATGAGACCTACGTCGAGCA
GCACGAGGTGGCTGTGGCCAGATACTGCGACCTCCCTAGCAAACTGGGGCACAAACTTAATGGCATGGAC
GAGCTGTACAAGTAAGCGCCGGTCGCTACCATTACCAACTTGTCTGGTGTCAAAAATAATAGGGGCCGCT
GTCATCAGAGTAAGTTTAAACTGAGTTCTACTAACTAACGAGTAATATTTAAATTTTCAGCATCTCGCGC
CCGTGCCTCTGACTTCTAAGTCCAATTACTCTTCAACATCCCTACATGCTCTTTCTCCCTGTGCTCCCAC
CCCCTATTTTTGTTATTATCAAAAAACTTCTCTTAATTTCTTTGTTTTTTAGCTTCTTTTAAGTCACCTC
TAACAATGAAATTGTGTAGATTCAAAAATAGAATTAATTCGTAATAAAAAGTCGAAAAAAATTGTGCTCC
CTCCCCCCATTAATAATAATTCTATCCCAAAATCTACACAATGTTCTGTGTACACTTCTTATGTTTTTTA
CTTCTGATAAATTTTTTTGAAACATCATAGAAAAAACCGCACACAAAATACCTTATCATATGTTACGTTT
CAGTTTATGACCGCAATTTTTATTTCTTCGCACGTCTGGGCCTCTCATGACGTCAAATCATGCTCATCGT
GAAAAAGTTTTGGAGTATTTTTGGAATTTTTCAATCAAGTGAAAGTTTATGAAATTAATTTTCCTGCTTT
TGCTTTTTGGGGTTTCCCCTATTGTTTGTCAAGATTTCGAGGACGGCGTTTTTCTTGCTAAAATCACAAG
TATTGATGAGCACGATGCAAGAAAGATCGGAAGAAGGTTTGGGTTTGAGGCTCAGTGGAAGGTGAGTAGA
AGTTGATAATTTGAAAGTGGAGTAGTGTCTATGGGGTTTTTGCCTTAAATGACAGAATACATTCCCAATA
TACCAAACATAACTGTTTCCTACTAGTCGGCCGTACGGGCCCTTTCGTCTCGCGCGTTTCGGTGATGACG
GTGAAAACCTCTGACACATGCAGCTCCCGGAGACGGTCACAGCTTGTCTGTAAGCGGATGCCGGGAGCAG
ACAAGCCCGTCAGGGCGCGTCAGCGGGTGTTGGCGGGTGTCGGGGCTGGCTTAACTATGCGGCATCAGAG
CAGATTGTACTGAGAGTGCACCATATGCGGTGTGAAATACCGCACAGATGCGTAAGGAGAAAATACCGCA
TCAGGCGGCCTTAAGGGCCTCGTGATACGCCTATTTTTATAGGTTAATGTCATGATAATAATGGTTTCTT
AGACGTCAGGTGGCACTTTTCGGGGAAATGTGCGCGGAACCCCTATTTGTTTATTTTTCTAAATACATTC
AAATATGTATCCGCTCATGAGACAATAACCCTGATAAATGCTTCAATAATATTGAAAAAGGAAGAGTATG
AGTATTCAACATTTCCGTGTCGCCCTTATTCCCTTTTTTGCGGCATTTTGCCTTCCTGTTTTTGCTCACC
CAGAAACGCTGGTGAAAGTAAAAGATGCTGAAGATCAGTTGGGTGCACGAGTGGGTTACATCGAACTGGA
TCTCAACAGCGGTAAGATCCTTGAGAGTTTTCGCCCCGAAGAACGTTTTCCAATGATGAGCACTTTTAAA
GTTCTGCTATGTGGCGCGGTATTATCCCGTATTGACGCCGGGCAAGAGCAACTCGGTCGCCGCATACACT
ATTCTCAGAATGACTTGGTTGAGTACTCACCAGTCACAGAAAAGCATCTTACGGATGGCATGACAGTAAG
AGAATTATGCAGTGCTGCCATAACCATGAGTGATAACACTGCGGCCAACTTACTTCTGACAACGATCGGA
GGACCGAAGGAGCTAACCGCTTTTTTGCACAACATGGGGGATCATGTAACTCGCCTTGATCGTTGGGAAC
CGGAGCTGAATGAAGCCATACCAAACGACGAGCGTGACACCACGATGCCTGTAGCAATGGCAACAACGTT
GCGCAAACTATTAACTGGCGAACTACTTACTCTAGCTTCCCGGCAACAATTAATAGACTGGATGGAGGCG
GATAAAGTTGCAGGACCACTTCTGCGCTCGGCCCTTCCGGCTGGCTGGTTTATTGCTGATAAATCTGGAG
CCGGTGAGCGTGGGTCTCGCGGTATCATTGCAGCACTGGGGCCAGATGGTAAGCCCTCCCGTATCGTAGT
TATCTACACGACGGGGAGTCAGGCAACTATGGATGAACGAAATAGACAGATCGCTGAGATAGGTGCCTCA
CTGATTAAGCATTGGTAACTGTCAGACCAAGTTTACTCATATATACTTTAGATTGATTTAAAACTTCATT
TTTAATTTAAAAGGATCTAGGTGAAGATCCTTTTTGATAATCTCATGACCAAAATCCCTTAACGTGAGTT
TTCGTTCCACTGAGCGTCAGACCCCGTAGAAAAGATCAAAGGATCTTCTTGAGATCCTTTTTTTCTGCGC
GTAATCTGCTGCTTGCAAACAAAAAAACCACCGCTACCAGCGGTGGTTTGTTTGCCGGATCAAGAGCTAC
CAACTCTTTTTCCGAAGGTAACTGGCTTCAGCAGAGCGCAGATACCAAATACTGTTCTTCTAGTGTAGCC
GTAGTTAGGCCACCACTTCAAGAACTCTGTAGCACCGCCTACATACCTCGCTCTGCTAATCCTGTTACCA
GTGGCTGCTGCCAGTGGCGATAAGTCGTGTCTTACCGGGTTGGACTCAAGACGATAGTTACCGGATAAGG
CGCAGCGGTCGGGCTGAACGGGGGGTTCGTGCACACAGCCCAGCTTGGAGCGAACGACCTACACCGAACT
GAGATACCTACAGCGTGAGCTATGAGAAAGCGCCACGCTTCCCGAAGGGAGAAAGGCGGACAGGTATCCG
GTAAGCGGCAGGGTCGGAACAGGAGAGCGCACGAGGGAGCTTCCAGGGGGAAACGCCTGGTATCTTTATA
GTCCTGTCGGGTTTCGCCACCTCTGACTTGAGCGTCGATTTTTGTGATGCTCGTCAGGGGGGCGGAGCCT
ATGGAAAAACGCCAGCAACGCGGCCTTTTTACGGTTCCTGGCCTTTTGCTGGCCTTTTGCTCACATGTTC
TTTCCTGCGTTATCCCCTGATTCTGTGGATAACCGTATTACCGCCTTTGAGTGAGCTGATACCGCTCGCC
GCAGCCGAACGACCGAGCGCAGCGAGTCAGTGAGCGATGAAGCGGAAGAGCGCCCAATACGCAAACCGCC
TCTCCCCGCGCGTTGGCCGATTCATTAATGCAGCTGGCACGACAGGTTTCCCGACTGGAAAGCGGGCAGT
GAGCGCAACGCAATTAATGTGAGTTAGCTCACTCATTAGGCACCCCAGGCTTTACACTTTATGCTTCCGG
CTCGTATGTTGTGTGGAATTGTGAGCGGATAACAATT
